>Addgene plasmid #196091 | CAGGS-safb∆sap-NLS-3XFLAG-V5 | addgene full sequence | sequence record 384675 | Addgene NGS Result
ACTCTTCCTTTTTCAATATTATTGAAGCATTTATCAGGGTTATTGTCTCATGAGCGGATACATATTTGAA
TGTATTTAGAAAAATAAACAAATAGGGGTTCCGCGCACATTTCCCCGAAAAGTGCCACCTAAATTGTAAG
CGTTAATATTTTGTTAAAATTCGCGTTAAATTTTTGTTAAATCAGCTCATTTTTTAACCAATAGGCCGAA
ATCGGCAAAATCCCTTATAAATCAAAAGAATAGACCGAGATAGGGT
[37 nt withheld, positions 257-293]
AAAGAACGTGGACTCCAACGTCAAAGG
[49 nt withheld, positions 321-369]
T
[91 nt withheld, positions 371-461]
G
[124 nt withheld, positions 463-586]
CCCATTCGCCATTCAGGCTGCGCAACTGTTGGGAAGGGCGATCGGTGCGGGCCTCTTCGCTATTACGCCA
GCTGGCGAAAGGGGGATGTGCTGCAAGGCGATTAAGTTGGGTAACGCCAGGGTTTTCCCAGTCACGACGT
TGTAAAACGACGGCCAGTGAGCGCGCCTCGTTCATTCACGTTTTTGAACCCGTGGAGGACGGGCAGACTC
GCGGTGCAAATGTGTTTTACAGCGTGATGGAGCAGATGAAGATGCTCGACACGCTGCAGAACACGCAGCT
AGATTAACCCTAGAAAGATAATCATATTGTGACGTACGTTAAAGATAATCATGTGTAAAATTGACGCATG
TGTTTTATCGGTCTGTATATCGAGGTTTATTTATTAATTTGAATAGATATTAAGTTTTATTATATTTACA
CTTACATACTAATAATAAATTCAACAAACAATTTATTTATGTTTATTTATTTATTAAAAAAAACAAAAAC
TCAAAATTTCTTCTATAAAGTAACAAAACTTTTATGAGGGACAGCCCCCCCCCAAAGCCCCCAGGGATGT
AATTACGTCCCTCCCCCGCTAGGGGGCAGCAGCGAGCCGCCCGGGGCTCCGCTCCGGTCCGGCGCTCCCC
CCGCATCCCCGAGCCGGCAGCGTGCGGGGACAGCCCGGGCACGGGGAAGGTGGCACGGGATCGCTTTCCT
CTGAACGCTTCTCGCTGCTCTTTGAGCCTGCAGACACCTGGGGGGATACGGGGAAAAGGCCTCCACGGCC
AGACTAGTGGATCCATTGATTATTGACTAGTTATTAATAGTAATCAATTACGGGGTCATTAGTTCATAGC
CCATATATGGAGTTCCGCGTTACATAACTTACGGTAAATGGCCCGCCTGGCTGACCGCCCAACGACCCCC
GCCCATTGACGTCAATAATGACGTATGTTCCCATAGTAACGCCAATAGGGACTTTCCATTGACGTCAATG
GGTGGAGTATTTACGGTAAACTGCCCACTTGGCAGTACATCAAGTGTATCATATGCCAAGTACGCCCCCT
ATTGACGTCAATGACGGTAAATGGCCCGCCTGGCATTATGCCCAGTACATGACCTTATGGGACTTTCCTA
CTTGGCAGTACATCTACGTATTAGTCATCGCTATTACCATGGTCGAGGTGAGCCCCACGTTCTGCTTCAC
TCTCCCCATCTCCCCCCCCTCCCCACCCCCAATTTTGTATTTATTTATTTTTTAATTATTTTGTGCAGCG
ATGGGGGCGGGGGGGGGGGGGGGGCGCGCGCCRGGSGGGGSGGGGSGGGGSGRGGGGSGGGGSGGGGSGR
GGSGGRGRGGTGCGGCGGCAGCCAATCAGAGCGGCGCGCTCCGAAAGTTTCCTTTTATGGCGAGGCGGCG
GCGGCGGCGGCCCTATAAAAAGCGAAGCGCGCGGCGGGCGGGAGTCGCTGCGCGCTGCCTTCGCCCCGTG
CCCCGCTCCGCCGCCGCCTCGCGCCGCCCGCCCCGGCTCTGACTGACCGCGTTACTCCCACAGGTGAGCG
GGCGGGACGGCCCTTCTCCTCCGGGCTGTAATTAGCGCTTGGTTTAATGACGGCTTGTTTCTTTTCTGTG
GCTGCGTGAAAGCCTTGAGGGGCTCCGGGAGGGCCCTTTGTGCGGGGGGAGCGGCTCGGGGGGTGCGTGC
GTGTGTGTGTGCGTGGGGAGCGCCGCGTGCGGCTCCGCGCTGCCCGGCGGCTGTGAGCGCTGCGGGCGCG
GCGCGGGGCTTTGTGCGCTCCGCAGTGTGCGCGAGGGGAGCGCGGCCGGGGGCGGTGCCCCGCGGTGCGG
GGGGGGCTGCGAGGGGAACAAAGGCTGCGTGCGGGGTGTGTGCGTGGGGGGGTGAGCAGGGGGTGTGGGC
GCGTCGGTCGGGCTGCAACCCCCCCTGCACCCCCCTCCCCGAGTTGCTGAGCACGGCCCGGCTTCGGGTG
CGGGGCTCCGTACGGGGCGTGGCGCGGGGCTCGCCGTGCCGGGCGGGGGGTGGCGGCAGGKGGGGGTGCC
GGGCGGGGCGGGGCCGCCKCGGGCCGGGGRGGGCTCGGGGGRGGGGCGCGGCGGCCCCCGGAGCGCCGGC
GGCTGTCGAGGCGCGGCGAGCCGCAGCCATTGCCTTTTATGGTAATCGTGCGAGAGGGCGCAGGGACTTC
CTTTGTCCCAAATCTGTGCGGAGCCGAAATCTGGGAGGCGCCGCCGCACCCCCTCTAGCGGGCGCGGGGC
GAAGCGGTGCGGCGCCGGCAGGAAGGAAATGGGCGGGGAGGGCCTTCGTGCGTCGCCGCGCCGCCGTCCC
CTTCTCCCTCTCCAGCCTCGGGGCTGTCCGCGGGGGGACGGCTGCCTTCGGGGGGGACGGGGCAGGGCGG
GGTTCGGCTTCTGGCGTGTGACCGGCGGCTCTAGAGCCTCTGCTAACCATGTTCATGCCTTCTTCTTTTT
CCTACAGCTCCTGGGCAACGTGCTGGTTATTGTGCTGTCTCATCATTTTGGCAAACCTAGGATCGGTACT
GTTGGTAAAGCCACCATGGCGGAGACTCTGTCGGGTTTAGGAGACGCGAGTGCGGCGGGCGCGGCGGCCG
TGAGCTCCGCGGCGTCAGAGACCGGGACGCGGCGGGAAGATGAAGGTGGGAATCCTGATGAAATTGAAGT
CACCTCAGAATGCAACAAGAAGATGCCTAAGAGGCCCAGCAAAGGGAGGAAACCAGAAGACGAGGGTGTG
GAGGACAACGGGCTCGAGGAGAATTCTGGGGATGGGCAGGAGGATGTGGAGACCAGCCTGGAGAACCTGC
AAGACATGGATATGATGGACATCAGTGTGCTGGATGAGGCTGACATTGACAATGGCAGCGTGGCAGACTG
TGTGGAGGAAGAGGAGGAGGCCACACTCCCTGAGGGCCTAGCAGACAGCACTGAACTGGTAGAAGGAGAT
TTGAAAGGGCTCCCAGAACAGCTGCAGGAGCATGCTATAGATGACAAGGACACCGTTAACAATGTAGATA
CGTCATCATCTGACTTCACCATGCTGCAGGAGATGGAAGAGGCATCTTTGGAGCCAGAAAATGAGAAAAT
ACTCGACATTTTGGGGGAAACTTGTAAATCTGAGCCAGTAAAAGAAGAAGGTTCGGAGCTGGAGCAGCCC
TTTGCCCAGGCCACGAGTAGCGTGGGGCCAGACAGGAAGCTGGCGGAGGAAGAGGACCTATTTGAGAGCT
GCGGCCACCCGGAAGAGGAAGAGGAAGAGGAGGAAGAAGATCAGGAAGAGGAGCAGGAGGAGGAGGGAGA
TTTAGCTTTGGCCAGCAGCAGCAAGTCTGAGTCTCCAAGCACTCGGTGTCAGTGGAGCGAGGCAGATGCC
CCGTTAGCAGTAGTGAAAAGGGAGCCGGCAGATGCGCCTGGCGGAGGCACTGGGATGGACCGCGAGCCTG
TAGGGCTAGAGGAGCCAGTTGAACAGAGTAGCACGGCTGCCCAGCTCCCGGAGGCCACCAGCCAGGAGCT
GGTGCGAGCGCCCACGGCAGCCCTGAGCCCTGAGCCCCAAGATAGCAAAGAAGACGTGAAGAAGTTTGCT
TTTGACGCTTGTAATGACGTCCCTGCGCCTCCTAAAGAGTCCTCAGCCAGTGAGGGCGCTGATCAGAAAA
TGAGTTCTGTGGAGGAGGACTCGGATACAAAAAGGCTTTCCCGAGAAGAGAAGGGTCGCAGCAGCTGTGG
TAGGAATTTCTGGGTTAGTGGCCTTTCGTCTACAACCAGAGCCACGGATCTGAAGAACCTGTTTAGCAGA
TATGGGAAGGTGGTGGGTGCTAAGGTTGTGACGAACGCCCGGAGTCCTGGAGCTCGCTGTTATGGCTTTG
TCACTATGTCCACAGCTGAAGAGGCAACAAAATGCATTAGCCATTTGCACAAGACTGAGCTGCATGGCAA
GATGATCTCAGTGGAAAAGGCCAAAAGTGAGCCCACTGGCAAAAGAGTGCCTGACAGGCGAGATGGGGAC
AGCAAGAAGGAGAAGGCCAGCACCAGTGACAGATCTGCAAACCTTAAGAGGGAGGAGAAAGGTGAGAGAA
AAGACGATGCCAAGAAGACAGATGATGGGAGCACAGAGAAGAGCAAAGACGCAGATGACCAGAAACCTGG
GCCTTCAGAGCGCTCGCGAACGACCAAGTCAGGAAGCCGTGGCACTGAGCGCACTGTGGTGATGGACAAG
TCCAAAGGTGTGCCTGTCATCAGTGTGAAAACATCTGGGTCTAAAGAGAGAGCCTCCAAAAGTCAGGACC
GGAAGTCAGCCAGCCGGGAGAAGCGGTCTGTTGTGTCCTTTGACAAAGTTAAAGAGTCTCGAAAGTCCAG
AGACTCAGAGTCTCGGAGGGAACGGGAGCGCAGTGAGCGGGAGCAGAGGCTGCAGGCCCAGTGGGAGCGG
GAGGAGCGAGAGCGGCTGGAGATTGCTCGTGAGCGCTTGGCATTCCACCGCCATCGGCTAGAGCGTGAAC
GCATGGAGCGGGAGCGGCTGGAGCGGGAGCGGATGCATGTAGAACAGGAGCGGAGGCGTGAGCAAGAGCG
CATTCACCGAGAGCGAGAGGAGCTTCGGCGTCAGCAGGAGCTGCGCTATGAACAGGAGCGCCGGCCTGCT
GTGCGCAGGCCCTATGAAGTGGATGGCCGGCGAGATGATGCCTATTGGCCAGAAGCTAAACGGGCTGCTC
TGGATGACCGTTACCACTCAGACTTCAGCCGCCAGGACCGCTTTCACGACTTCGACCACAGAGACAGAGG
CCGTTATCCCAACCATTCTGTGGATAGGAGAGAAGGTTCACGGTCGATGATGGGAGACAGAGAAGGACAG
CATTACCCTGAACGCCATGGAGGACCTGAACGCCATGGCCGGGACTCTCGAGATGGCTGGGGCTATGGTT
CGAACAAGAGATTGAGTGAAGGCCGGGGGCTGCCCCCTCCTCCCAGGCGTGACTGGGGGGAGCATGGCCG
GCGACTTGAAGATGACCGGGCATGGCAGGGCACGGCTGATGGAGGCATGATGGAGCGTGATCATAAGAGG
TGGCAAGGTGGTGAGAGGAGCATGTCTGGCCACTCGGGGCCTGGTCACATGATGAACCGTGGTGGCATGT
CAGGGCGAGGCAGTTTTGCCCCAGGAGGAGCTTCTCGTGGCCATGTGATCCCACGTGGAGGGATGCAGGC
AGGCTTTGGAGGACAGAGCCGGGGAAGCAGACCCAGTGATGCCCGCTTCACCCGCCGCTATGGCCCTGGT
ACCGCGGCCGCTCCCAAGAAGAAGAGGAAAGTCTCGAGCGATTACAAAGACCATGACGGTGATTATAAAG
ATCATGACATCGACTACAAGGATGACGATGACAAGGGCTCGGGCTCGACCTCGGGTAAGCCTATCCCTAA
CCCTCTCCTCGGTCTCGATTCTACATGAAATCTAGAGTCGACAATGCGTTTCGACTGTGCCTTCTAGTTG
CCAGCCATCTGTTGTTTGCCCCTCCCCCGTGCCTTCCTTGACCCTGGAAGGTGCCACTCCCACTGTCCTT
TCCTAATAAAATGAGGAAATTGCATCGCATTGTCTGAGTAGGTGTCATTCTATTCTGGGGGGTGGGGTGG
GGCAGGACAGCAAGGGGGAGGATTGGGAAGACAATAGCAGGCATGCTGGGGATGCGGTGGGCTCTATGGA
AACACGCGGCGACGCGTTCGACCGAATAAAACCTGTGACGGAAGATCACTTCGCAGAATAAATAAATCCT
GGTGTCCCTGTTGATACCGGGAAGCCCTGGGCCAACTTTTGGCGAAAATGAGACGTTGATCGGCACGTAA
GAGGTTCCAACTTTCACCATAATGAAATAAGATCACTACCGGGCGTATTTTTTGAGTTGTCGAGATTTTC
AGGAGCTAAAGATCTGGAAGCTAAGGATCTGCGATCGCTCCGGTGCCCGTCAGTGGGCAGAGCGCACATC
GCCCACAGTCCCCGAGAAGTTGGGGGGAGGGGTCGGCAATTGAACGGGTGCCTAGAGAAGGTGGCGCGGG
GTAAACTGGGAAAGTGATGTCGTGTACTGGCTCCGCCTTTTTCCCGAGGGTGGGGGAGAACCGTATATAA
GTGCAGTAGTCGCCGTGAACGTTCTTTTTCGCAACGGGTTTGCCGCCAGAACACAGCTGAAGCTTCGAGG
GGCTCGCATCTCTCCTTCACGCGCCCGCCGCCCTACCTGAGGCCGCCATCCACGCCGGTTGAGTCGCGTT
CTGCCGCCTCCCGCCTGTGGTGCCTCCTGAACTGCGTCCGCCGTCTAGGTAAGTTTAAAGCTCAGGTCGA
GACCGGGCCTTTGTCCGGCGCTCCCTTGGAGCCTACCTAGACTCAGCCGGCTCTCCACGCTTTGCCTGAC
CCTGCTTGCTCAACTCTACGTCTTTGTTTCGTTTTCTGTTCTGCGCCGTTACAGATCCAAGCTGTGACCG
GCGCCTACAAGCTGCTAGCCACCATGAAAAAGCCTGAACTCACCGCGACGTCTGTCGAGAAGTTTCTGAT
CGAAAAGTTCGACAGCGTCTCCGACCTGATGCAGCTCTCGGAGGGCGAAGAATCTCGTGCTTTCAGCTTC
GATGTAGGAGGGCGTGGATATGTCCTGCGGGTAAATAGCTGCGCCGATGGTTTCTACAAAGATCGTTATG
TTTATCGGCACTTTGCATCGGCCGCGCTCCCGATTCCGGAAGTGCTTGACATTGGGGAGTTCAGCGAGAG
CCTGACCTATTGCATCTCCCGCCGTGCACAGGGTGTCACGTTGCAAGACCTGCCTGAAACCGAACTGCCC
GCTGTTCTGCAGCCGGTCGCGGAGGCCATGGATGCGATCGCTGCGGCCGATCTTAGCCAGACGAGCGGGT
TCGGCCCATTCGGACCGCAAGGAATCGGTCAATACACTACATGGCGTGATTTCATATGCGCGATTGCTGA
TCCCCATGTGTATCACTGGCAAACTGTGATGGACGACACCGTCAGTGCGTCCGTCGCGCAGGCTCTCGAT
GAGCTGATGCTTTGGGCCGAGGACTGCCCCGAAGTCCGGCACCTCGTGCACGCGGATTTCGGCTCCAACA
ATGTCCTGACGGACAATGGCCGCATAACAGCGGTCATTGACTGGAGCGAGGCGATGTTCGGGGATTCCCA
ATACGAGGTCGCCAACATCTTCTTCTGGAGGCCGTGGTTGGCTTGTATGGAGCAGCAGACGCGCTACTTC
GAGCGGAGGCATCCGGAGCTTGCAGGATCGCCGCGGCTCCGGGCGTATATGCTCCGCATTGGTCTTGACC
AACTCTATCAGAGCTTGGTTGACGGCAATTTCGATGATGCAGCTTGGGCGCAGGGTCGATGCGACGCAAT
CGTCCGATCCGGAGCCGGGACTGTCGGGCGTACACAAATCGCCCGCAGAAGCGCGGCCGTCTGGACCGAT
GGCTGTGTAGAAGTACTCGCCGATAGTGGAAACCGACGCCCCAGCACTCGTCCGAGGGCAAAGGAATAGT
TTTACGTATTGAGTATTTAACTAACTAAACTTGTTTATTGCAGCTTATAATGGTTACAAATAAAGCAATA
GCATCACAAATTTCACAAATAAAGCATTTTTTTCACTGCATTCTAGTTGTGGTTTGTCCAAACTCATCAA
TGTATCTTATCATGTCTGGAATTGACTCAAATGATGTCAATTAGTCTATCAGAAGCTCATCTGGTCTCCC
TTCCGGGGGACAAGACATCCCTGTTTAATATTTAAACAGCAGTGTTCCCAAACTGGGTTCTTATATCCCT
TGCTCTGGTCAACCAGGTTGCAGGGTTTCCTGTCCTCACAGGAACGAAGTCCCTAAAGAAACAGTGGCAG
CCAGGTTTAGCCCCGGAATTGACTGGATTCCTTTTTTAGGGCCCATTGGTATGGCTTTTTCCCCGTATCC
CCCCAGGTGTCTGCAGGCTCAAAGAGCAGCGAGAAGCGTTCAGAGGAAAGCGATCCCGTGCCACCTTCCC
CGTGCCCGGGCTGTCCCCGCACGCTGCCGGCTCGGGGATGCGGGGGGAGCGCCGGACCGGAGCGGAGCCC
CGGGCGGCTCGCTGCTGCCCCCTAGCGGGGGAGGGACGTAATTACATCCCTGGGGGCTTTGGGGGGGGGC
TGTCCCTGATATCTATAACAAGAAAATATATATATAATAAGTTATCACGTAAGTAGAACATGAAATAACA
ATATAATTATCGTATGAGTTAAATCTTAAAAGTCACGTAAAAGATAATCATGCGTCATTTTGACTCACGC
GGTCGTTATAGTTCAAAATCAGTGACACTTACCGCATTGACAAGCACGCCTCACGGGAGCTCCAAGCGGC
GACTGAGATGTCCTAAATGCACAGCGACGGATTCGCGCTATTTAGAAAGAGAGAGCAATATTTCAAGAAT
GCATGCGTCAATTTTACGCAGACTATCTTTCTAGGGTTAATCTAGCTGCATCAGGATCATATCGTCGGGT
CTTTTTTCCGGCTCAGTCATCGCCCAAGCTGGCGCTATCTGGGCATCGGGGAGGAAGAAGCCCGTGCCTT
TTCCCGCGAGGTTGAAGCGGCATGGAAAGAGTTTGCCGAGGATGACTGCTGCTGCATTGACGTTGAGCGA
AAACGCACGTTTACCATGATGATTCGGGAAGGTGTGGCCATGCACGCCTTTAACGGTGAACTGTTCGTTC
AGGCCACCTGGGATACCAGTTCGTCGCGGCTTTTCCGGACACAGTTCCGGATGGTCAGCCCGAAGCGCAT
CAGCAACCCGAACAATACCGGCGACAGCCGGAACTGCCGTGCCGGTGTGCAGATTAATGACAGCGGTGCG
GCGCTGGGATATTACGTCAGCGAGGACGGGTATCCTGGCTGGATGCCGCAGAAATGGACATGGATACCCC
GTGAGTTACCCGGCGGGCGCGCTTGGCGTAATCATGGTCATAGCTGTTTCCTGTGTGAAATTGTTATCCG
CTCACAATTCCACACAACATACGAGCCGGAAGCATAAAGTGTAAAGCCTGGGGTGCCTAATGAGTGAGCT
AACTCACATTAATTGCGTTGCGCTCACTGCCCGCTTTCCAGTCGGGAAACCTGTCGTGCCAGCTGCATTA
ATGAATCGGCCAACGCGCGGGGAGAGGCGGTTTGCGTATTGGGCGCTCTTCCGCTTCCTCGCTCACTGAC
TCGCTGCGCTCGGTCGTTCGGCTGCGGCGAGCGGTATCAGCTCACTCAAAGGCGGTAATACGGTTATCCA
CAGAATCAGGGGATAACGCAGGAAAGAACATGTGAGCAAAAGGCCAGCAAAAGGCCAGGAACCGTAAAAA
GGCCGCGTTGCTGGCGTTTTTCCATAGGCTCCGCCCCCCTGACGAGCATCACAAAAATCGACGCTCAAGT
CAGAGGTGGCGAAACCCGACAGGACTATAAAGATACCAGGCGTTTCCCCCTGGAAGCTCCCTCGTGCGCT
CTCCTGTTCCGACCCTGCCGCTTACCGGATACCTGTCCGCCTTTCTCCCTTCGGGAAGCGTGGCGCTTTC
TCATAGCTCACGCTGTAGGTATCTCAGTTCGGTGTAGGTCGTTCGCTCCAAGCTGGGCTGTGTGCACGAA
CCCCCCGTTCAGCCCGACCGCTGCGCCTTATCCGGTAACTATCGTCTTGAGTCCAACCCGGTAAGACACG
ACTTATCGCCACTGGCAGCAGCCACTGGTAACAGGATTAGCAGAGCGAGGTATGTAGGCGGTGCTACAGA
GTTCTTGAAGTGGTGGCCTAACTACGGCTACACTAGAAGAACAGTATTTGGTATCTGCGCTCTGCTGAAG
CCAGTTACCTTCGGAAAAAGAGTTGGTAGCTCTTGATCCGGCAAACAAACCACCGCTGGTAGCGGTGGTT
TTTTTGTTTGCAAGCAGCAGATTACGCGCAGAAAAAAAGGATCTCAAGAAGATCCTTTGATCTTTTCTAC
GGGGTCTGACGCTCAGTGGAACGAAAACTCACGTTAAGGGATTTTGGTCATGAGATTATCAAAAAGGATC
TTCACCTAGATCCTTTTAAATTAAAAATGAAGTTTTAAATCAATCTAAAGTATATATGAGTAAACTTGGT
CTGACAGTTACCAATGCTTAATCAGTGAGGCACCTATCTCAGCGATCTGTCTATTTCGTTCATCCATAGT
TGCCTGACTCCCCGTCGTGTAGATAACTACGATACGGGAGGGCTTACCATCTGGCCCCAGTGCTGCAATG
ATACCGCGAGACCCACGCTCACCGGCTCCAGATTTATCAGCAATAAACCAGCCAGCCGGAAGGGCCGAGC
GCAGAAGTGGTCCTGCAACTTTATCCGCCTCCATCCAGTCTATTAATTGTTGCCGGGAAGCTAGAGTAAG
TAGTTCGCCAGTTAATAGTTTGCGCAACGTTGTTGCCATTGCTACAGGCATCGTGGTGTCACGCTCGTCG
TTTGGTATGGCTTCATTCAGCTCCGGTTCCCAACGATCAAGGCGAGTTACATGATCCCCCATGTTGTGCA
AAAAAGCGGTTAGCTCCTTCGGTCCTCCGATCGTTGTCAGAAGTAAGTTGGCCGCAGTGTTATCACTCAT
GGTTATGGCAGCACTGCATAATTCTCTTACTGTCATGCCATCCGTAAGATGCTTTTCTGTGACTGGTGAG
TACTCAACCAAGTCATTCTGAGAATAGTGTATGCGGCGACCGAGTTGCTCTTGCCCGGCGTCAATACGGG
ATAATACCGCGCCACATAGCAGAACTTTAAAAGTGCTCATCATTGGAAAACGTTCTTCGGGGCGAAAACT
CTCAAGGATCTTACCGCTGTTGAGATCCAGTTCGATGTAACCCACTCGTGCACCCAACTGATCTTCAGCA
TCTTTTACTTTCACCAGCGTTTCTGGGTGAGCAAAAACAGGAAGGCAAAATGCCGCAAAAAAGGGAATAA
GGGCGACACGGAAATGTTGAATACTCAT
Features (pLannotate 1.2.2; 24 found; start..end, strand, type, name):
      1..105     -  promoter       AmpR promoter: bla
    158..586     -  rep_origin     f1 ori (sequence partly withheld): f1 bacteriophage origin of replication; arrow indicates direction of (+) strand synthesis
    591..746     -  CDS            lacZα (fragment): LacZα fragment of β-galactosidase; lacZ fragment
    748..867     +  CDS            B (fragment): PORTL_LAMBD - Experimental evidence at protein level: Swiss-Prot protein existence level 1. Forms the portal vertex of the capsid (PubMed:6228056, PubMed:6232391). This portal plays critical roles in head assembly, genome packaging, neck/tail attachment, and genome ejection (Probable). The portal protein multimerizes as a single ring-shaped homododecamer arranged around a central channel (PubMed:6232391). Binds to the terminase subunits to form the packaging machine (PubMed:7799432). From Escherichia phage lambda (Bacteriophage lambda).
   1444..1747    +  enhancer       CMV enhancer: human cytomegalovirus immediate early enhancer
   1749..2026    +  promoter       chicken β-actin promoter: No description available
   2027..3043    +  intron         chimeric intron: chimera between introns from chicken β-actin and rabbit β-globin
   3122..5827    +  CDS            Safb: SAFB1_MOUSE - Also known as Safb1. Experimental evidence at protein level: Swiss-Prot protein existence level 1. Binds to scaffold/matrix attachment region (S/MAR) DNA and forms a molecular assembly point to allow the formation of a 'transcriptosomal' complex (consisting of SR proteins and RNA polymerase II) coupling transcription and RNA processing (By similarity). Functions as an estrogen receptor corepressor and can also bind to the HSP27 promoter and decrease its transcription (By similarity). Thereby acts as a negative regulator of cell proliferation (By similarity). When associated with
   5879..5941    +  CDS            3xFLAG: three tandem FLAG® epitope tags, followed by an enterokinase cleavage site
   5960..6000    +  CDS            V5 tag (fragment): epitope tag from simian virus 5
   6031..6255    +  polyA_signal   bGH poly(A) signal: bovine growth hormone polyadenylation signal
   6383..6473    +  promoter       cat promoter: promoter of the E. coli cat gene encoding chloramphenicol acetyltransferase
   6521..6732    +  promoter       EF-1α core promoter: core promoter for human elongation factor EF-1α
   6745..7013    +  LTR            5' LTR (truncated): truncated 5' long terminal repeat (LTR) from human T-cell leukemia virus (HTLV) type 1
   7050..8075    +  CDS            HygR: hygromycin B phosphotransferase confers resistance to hygromycin
   8104..8225    +  polyA_signal   SV40 poly(A) signal: SV40 polyadenylation signal
   8243..8335    +  ncRNA          G-CSF SLDE: Accession: RF00183 - G-CSF factor stem-loop destabilising element (SLDE)
   9032..9499    +  CDS            B (fragment): PORTL_LAMBD - Experimental evidence at protein level: Swiss-Prot protein existence level 1. Forms the portal vertex of the capsid (PubMed:6228056, PubMed:6232391). This portal plays critical roles in head assembly, genome packaging, neck/tail attachment, and genome ejection (Probable). The portal protein multimerizes as a single ring-shaped homododecamer arranged around a central channel (PubMed:6232391). Binds to the terminase subunits to form the packaging machine (PubMed:7799432). From Escherichia phage lambda (Bacteriophage lambda).
   9535..9557    -  protein_bind   lac operator (fragment): The lac repressor binds to the lac operator to inhibit transcription in E. coli. This inhibition can be relieved by adding lactose or isopropyl-β-D-thiogalactopyranoside (IPTG). lac repressor encoded by lacI
   9561..9591    -  promoter       lac promoter: promoter for the E. coli lac operon
   9606..9627    -  protein_bind   CAP binding site: CAP binding activates transcription in the presence of cAMP. E. coli catabolite activator protein
   9640..9732    -  CDS            lacI (fragment): lac repressor; lacI; The lac repressor binds to the lac operator to inhibit transcription in E. coli. This inhibition can be relieved by adding lactose or isopropyl-β-D-thiogalactopyranoside (IPTG).
   9915..10503   -  rep_origin     ori: high-copy-number ColE1/pMB1/pBR322/pUC origin of replication
  10674..11534   -  CDS            AmpR: β-lactamase; bla; confers resistance to ampicillin, carbenicillin, and related antibiotics
