[The description below was written by a language model from this plasmid's Addgene catalogue record and pLannotate feature annotations shown in this document.]
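Description:
CAGGS-safb∆sap-NLS-3XFLAG-V5 is an 11.5 kb mammalian expression plasmid that produces a deletion mutant of mouse SAFB (scaffold attachment factor B) lacking its N-terminal SAP domain, amino acids 31–65. The SAFB∆SAP cDNA was inserted between AvrII and NotI sites of a synthesised parental CAGGS vector. The plasmid is propagated in E. coli through a high-copy ColE1/pUC-type origin with ampicillin selection (AmpR under its bla promoter). An f1 origin and remnants of a lacZα/lac promoter cloning region are also present. Two short stretches annotated as bacteriophage lambda portal protein fragments flank the mammalian cassettes; the record does not explain their function.

Expression is driven by the CAGGS promoter, annotated here as its three components: the CMV immediate-early enhancer, the chicken β-actin promoter and a chimeric β-actin/β-globin intron, which together give strong constitutive transcription in many mammalian cell types. The Safb open reading frame is followed in frame by backbone-encoded C-terminal 3xFLAG and V5 epitope tags, and the transcript ends at a bovine growth hormone polyadenylation signal. The name also indicates a nuclear localisation signal, though none is annotated separately in the feature table. A second cassette provides selection in mammalian cells: an EF-1α core promoter combined with an HTLV-1 LTR fragment drives the hygromycin B phosphotransferase gene, terminated by an SV40 poly(A) signal.

The dual tags allow detection or immunoprecipitation of the mutant protein. The associated study concerns SAFB association with nascent RNAs and gene expression in mouse embryonic stem cells, so the construct is suited to testing what the SAP domain contributes to SAFB function.
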