Addgene plasmid #196091: CAGGS-safb∆sap-NLS-3XFLAG-V5
Purpose: Expresses mouse SAFB lacking the n-terminal SAP domain in mammalian cells. Contains a c-terminal 3xFlag tag and a c-terminal V5 tag
Depositing lab: Mauro Calabrese. Depositing organization: University of North Carolina at Chapel Hill. Publication: SAFB associates with nascent RNAs and can promote gene expression in mouse embryonic stem cells. Cherney R, Eberhard Q, Giri G, Mills C, Porrello A, Zhang Z, White D, Trotman JB, Herring L, Dominguez D, Calabrese M. RNA. 2023 Jul 19:rna.079569.122. doi: 10.1261/rna.079569.122. PubMed 37468167.
Backbone
  Vector backbone: Addgene Plasmid #196383
  Backbone manufacturer: Genewiz
  Total vector size (bp): 11534
  Modifications to backbone: Insertion of SAFB∆SAP cDNA in AvrII and NotI sites.
  Vector type: Mammalian Expression, Bacterial Expression
  Selectable markers: Hygromycin
Growth in bacteria
  Bacterial resistance: Ampicillin, 100 μg/mL
  Growth temperature: 37°C
  Growth strain: DH5alpha
  Copy number: Unknown
Gene/Insert
  Gene/Insert name: SAFB
  Species: M. musculus (mouse)
  Insert size (bp): 2740
  Mutation: Removed amino acids 31-65 (SAP domain) of mouse SAFB protein
  Entrez Gene: Safb (a.k.a. 3110021E02Rik, 5330423C17Rik, E130307D12, HAP, HET, SAF-B1, SAFB1)
  Promoter: CAGGS
  Tag / fusion protein: C-terminal 3xFLAG (C terminal on backbone); C-terminal V5 (C terminal on backbone)
  Cloning method: Restriction Enzyme; 5′ cloning site AvrII (not destroyed); 3′ cloning site NotI (not destroyed)
  Sequencing primers: 5′ GGCTCTAGAGCCTCTGCTAAC
Resource information
  A portion of this plasmid was derived from a plasmid made by: Azenta (Genewiz)
Terms and licenses: Academic/Nonprofit Terms; Industry Terms: Not Available to Industry
How to cite: CAGGS-safb∆sap-NLS-3XFLAG-V5 was a gift from Mauro Calabrese (Addgene plasmid # 196091 ; http://n2t.net/addgene:196091 ; RRID:Addgene_196091)
